Addgene plasmid #218689: pCDB179-LCC-ICCG-DAQI
Purpose: Encodes codon optimized LCC-ICCG DAQI enzyme for bacterial expression
Depositing lab: Gregg Beckham. Depositing organization: National Laboratory of the Rockies (NLR). Publication: Enabling high-throughput enzyme discovery and engineering with a low-cost, robot-assisted pipeline. Norton-Baker B, Denton MCR, Murphy NP, Fram B, Lim S, Erickson E, Gauthier NP, Beckham GT. Sci Rep. 2024 Jun 24;14(1):14449. doi: 10.1038/s41598-024-64938-0. PubMed 38914665.
Backbone
  Vector backbone: pCDB179
  Vector type: Bacterial Expression
Growth in bacteria
  Bacterial resistance: Kanamycin, 50 μg/mL
  Growth temperature: 37°C
  Growth strain: DH5alpha
  Copy number: High Copy
Gene/Insert
  Gene/Insert name: LCC-ICCG-DAQI
  Species: Synthetic
  Tag / fusion protein: 10xHis (N terminal on backbone)
  Cloning method: Gene Synthesis
Terms and licenses: Academic/Nonprofit Terms; Industry Terms: Not Available to Industry
How to cite: pCDB179-LCC-ICCG-DAQI was a gift from Gregg Beckham (Addgene plasmid # 218689 ; http://n2t.net/addgene:218689 ; RRID:Addgene_218689)
