[The description below was written by a language model from this plasmid's Addgene catalogue record and pLannotate feature annotations shown in this document.]
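Description:
pCDB179-LCC-ICCG-DAQI is a 6.3 kb bacterial expression plasmid built on the pCDB179 backbone, a pET-style T7 vector. It encodes a synthetic, codon-optimized variant of leaf-branch compost cutinase (LCC), a polyester hydrolase able to depolymerize polyethylene terephthalate (PET). The plasmid is selected with kanamycin through an aph(3')-Ia resistance gene and replicates from a ColE1/pMB1-type origin. The catalogue lists it as high copy, although the feature table also annotates rop and the pBR322 bom region, which are typical of pET-derived backbones. An f1 origin is present, and short tetracycline-resistance fragments flanking the lacI cassette appear to be non-functional remnants of the ancestral backbone.

Expression is driven by a T7 promoter with an adjacent lac operator, followed by the strong T7 gene 10 ribosome binding site and closed by a T7 terminator. The plasmid-borne lacI gene supplies repressor, so transcription stays off until induction with IPTG in a host that provides T7 RNA polymerase. The reading frame begins with an N-terminal polyhistidine tag, recorded as 10xHis in the catalogue and annotated as 9xHis by the software. The tag is followed by yeast SMT3 (SUMO) and then the cutinase coding sequence, which matches the PETH/LCC entry. The His tag permits metal-affinity purification, and SUMO fusions generally improve solubility and can be removed with a SUMO-specific protease. The record does not define the substitutions implied by the "ICCG" and "DAQI" labels. The insert was made by gene synthesis, and the associated work concerns a low-cost, robot-assisted pipeline for high-throughput enzyme discovery and engineering, which fits use of the plasmid for recombinant production and characterization of this PET-degrading enzyme variant in E. coli.
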