Features (pLannotate 1.2.2; 20 found; start..end, strand, type, name):
     18..67      +  CDS            SET1 (fragment): solubility-enhancement tag derived from T7 phage gene 10B
     75..122     +  terminator     T7 terminator: transcription terminator for bacteriophage T7 RNA polymerase
    159..587     +  rep_origin     f1 ori (sequence partly withheld): f1 bacteriophage origin of replication; arrow indicates direction of (+) strand synthesis
    640..697     +  promoter       AmpR promoter (fragment): bla
    706..1521    -  CDS            KanR: aminoglycoside phosphotransferase; aph(3')-Ia; confers resistance to kanamycin in bacteria or G418 (Geneticin®) in eukaryotes
   1643..2231    +  rep_origin     ori: high-copy-number ColE1/pMB1/pBR322/pUC origin of replication
   2417..2556    -  misc_feature   bom: basis of mobility region from pBR322
   2658..2849    -  CDS            rop: Rop protein, which maintains plasmids at low copy number; rop
   2866..3246    +  CDS            YPB1_ECOLX: Protein predicted: Swiss-Prot protein existence level 4. From Escherichia coli.
   3318..3609    -  CDS            TcR (fragment): tetracycline efflux protein; tet; confers resistance to tetracycline
   3624..3645    -  protein_bind   CAP binding site: CAP binding activates transcription in the presence of cAMP. E. coli catabolite activator protein
   3658..4740    -  CDS            lacI: lac repressor; lacI; The lac repressor binds to the lac operator to inhibit transcription in E. coli. This inhibition can be relieved by adding lactose or isopropyl-β-D-thiogalactopyranoside (IPTG).
   4741..4818    -  promoter       lacI promoter: lacI
   4826..5105    -  CDS            TcR (fragment): tetracycline efflux protein; tet; confers resistance to tetracycline
   5131..5149    +  promoter       T7 promoter: promoter for bacteriophage T7 RNA polymerase
   5154..5170    +  protein_bind   lac operator: The lac repressor binds to the lac operator to inhibit transcription in E. coli. This inhibition can be relieved by adding lactose or isopropyl-β-D-thiogalactopyranoside (IPTG). lac repressor encoded by lacI
   5189..5211    +  RBS            RBS: efficient ribosome binding site from bacteriophage T7 gene 10 (Olins and Rangwala, 1989)
   5225..5251    +  CDS            9xHis: 9xHis affinity tag
   5261..5557    +  CDS            SMT3: SMT3_YEAST - Experimental evidence at protein level: Swiss-Prot protein existence level 1. Not known; suppressor of MIF2 mutations. From Saccharomyces cerevisiae (strain ATCC 204508 / S288c) (Baker's yeast).
   5555..6328    +  CDS            PETH_UNKP (fragment): Experimental evidence at protein level: Swiss-Prot protein existence level 1. Cutinase that degrades cutin fibers prepared from tomato peels and hydrolyzes various fatty acid monoesters with acyl chain lengths of 2 to 18, with a preference for short-chain substrates (C4 substrate at most). Cannot hydrolyze olive oil (PubMed:22194294). Is also able to degrade polyethylene terephthalate (PET), the most abundant polyester plastic in the world (PubMed:22194294, PubMed:32269349). Can also depolymerize poly(epsilon-caprolactone) (PCL), a synthetic aliphatic biodegradable polyester (PubMed:22194294).
>Addgene plasmid #218689 | pCDB179-LCC-ICCG-DAQI | addgene full sequence | sequence record 434138 | Addgene NGS Result
TAATGATCGAGGATCCGGCTGCTAACAAAGCCCGAAAGGAAGCTGAGTTGGCTGCTGCCACCGCTGAGCA
ATAACTAGCATAACCCCTTGGGGCCTCTAAACGGGTCTTGAGGGGTTTTTTGCTGAAAGGAGGAACTATA
TCCGGATTGGCGAATGGG
[124 nt withheld, positions 159-282]
C
[91 nt withheld, positions 284-374]
A
[49 nt withheld, positions 376-424]
CCTTTGACGTTGGAGTCCACGTTCTTT
[37 nt withheld, positions 452-488]
ACCCTATCTCGGTCTATTCTTTTGATTTATAAGGGATTTTGCCGATTTCGGCCTATTGGTTAAAAAATGA
GCTGATTTAACAAAAATTTAACGCGAATTTTAACAAAATATTAACGCTTACAATTTAGGTGGCACTTTTC
GGGGAAATGTGCGCGGAACCCCTATTTGTTTATTTTTCTAAATACATTCAAATATGTATCCGCTCATGAA
TTAATTCTTAGAAAAACTCATCGAGCATCAAATGAAACTGCAATTTATTCATATCAGGATTATCAATACC
ATATTTTTGAAAAAGCCGTTTCTGTAATGAAGGAGAAAACTCACCGAGGCAGTTCCATAGGATGGCAAGA
TCCTGGTATCGGTCTGCGATTCCGACTCGTCCAACATCAATACAACCTATTAATTTCCCCTCGTCAAAAA
TAAGGTTATCAAGTGAGAAATCACCATGAGTGACGACTGAATCCGGTGAGAATGGCAAAAGTTTATGCAT
TTCTTTCCAGACTTGTTCAACAGGCCAGCCATTACGCTCGTCATCAAAATCACTCGCATCAACCAAACCG
TTATTCATTCGTGATTGCGCCTGAGCGAGACGAAATACGCGATCGCTGTTAAAAGGACAATTACAAACAG
GAATCGAATGCAACCGGCGCAGGAACACTGCCAGCGCATCAACAATATTTTCACCTGAATCAGGATATTC
TTCTAATACCTGGAATGCTGTTTTCCCGGGGATCGCAGTGGTGAGTAACCATGCATCATCAGGAGTACGG
ATAAAATGCTTGATGGTCGGAAGAGGCATAAATTCCGTCAGCCAGTTTAGTCTGACCATCTCATCTGTAA
CATCATTGGCAACGCTACCTTTGCCATGTTTCAGAAACAACTCTGGCGCATCGGGCTTCCCATACAATCG
ATAGATTGTCGCACCTGATTGCCCGACATTATCGCGAGCCCATTTATACCCATATAAATCAGCATCCATG
TTGGAATTTAATCGCGGCCTAGAGCAAGACGTTTCCCGTTGAATATGGCTCATAACACCCCTTGTATTAC
TGTTTATGTAAGCAGACAGTTTTATTGTTCATGACCAAAATCCCTTAACGTGAGTTTTCGTTCCACTGAG
CGTCAGACCCCGTAGAAAAGATCAAAGGATCTTCTTGAGATCCTTTTTTTCTGCGCGTAATCTGCTGCTT
GCAAACAAAAAAACCACCGCTACCAGCGGTGGTTTGTTTGCCGGATCAAGAGCTACCAACTCTTTTTCCG
AAGGTAACTGGCTTCAGCAGAGCGCAGATACCAAATACTGTCCTTCTAGTGTAGCCGTAGTTAGGCCACC
ACTTCAAGAACTCTGTAGCACCGCCTACATACCTCGCTCTGCTAATCCTGTTACCAGTGGCTGCTGCCAG
TGGCGATAAGTCGTGTCTTACCGGGTTGGACTCAAGACGATAGTTACCGGATAAGGCGCAGCGGTCGGGC
TGAACGGGGGGTTCGTGCACACAGCCCAGCTTGGAGCGAACGACCTACACCGAACTGAGATACCTACAGC
GTGAGCTATGAGAAAGCGCCACGCTTCCCGAAGGGAGAAAGGCGGACAGGTATCCGGTAAGCGGCAGGGT
CGGAACAGGAGAGCGCACGAGGGAGCTTCCAGGGGGAAACGCCTGGTATCTTTATAGTCCTGTCGGGTTT
CGCCACCTCTGACTTGAGCGTCGATTTTTGTGATGCTCGTCAGGGGGGCGGAGCCTATGGAAAAACGCCA
GCAACGCGGCCTTTTTACGGTTCCTGGCCTTTTGCTGGCCTTTTGCTCACATGTTCTTTCCTGCGTTATC
CCCTGATTCTGTGGATAACCGTATTACCGCCTTTGAGTGAGCTGATACCGCTCGCCGCAGCCGAACGACC
GAGCGCAGCGAGTCAGTGAGCGAGGAAGCGGAAGAGCGCCTGATGCGGTATTTTCTCCTTACGCATCTGT
GCGGTATTTCACACCGCAATGGTGCACTCTCAGTACAATCTGCTCTGATGCCGCATAGTTAAGCCAGTAT
ACACTCCGCTATCGCTACGTGACTGGGTCATGGCTGCGCCCCGACACCCGCCAACACCCGCTGACGCGCC
CTGACGGGCTTGTCTGCTCCCGGCATCCGCTTACAGACAAGCTGTGACCGTCTCCGGGAGCTGCATGTGT
CAGAGGTTTTCACCGTCATCACCGAAACGCGCGAGGCAGCTGCGGTAAAGCTCATCAGCGTGGTCGTGAA
GCGATTCACAGATGTCTGCCTGTTCATCCGCGTCCAGCTCGTTGAGTTTCTCCAGAAGCGTTAATGTCTG
GCTTCTGATAAAGCGGGCCATGTTAAGGGCGGTTTTTTCCTGTTTGGTCACTGATGCCTCCGTGTAAGGG
GGATTTCTGTTCATGGGGGTAATGATACCGATGAAACGAGAGAGGATGCTCACGATACGGGTTACTGATG
ATGAACATGCCCGGTTACTGGAACGTTGTGAGGGTAAACAACTGGCGGTATGGATGCGGCGGGACCAGAG
AAAAATCACTCAGGGTCAATGCCAGCGCTTCGTTAATACAGATGTAGGTGTTCCACAGGGTAGCCAGCAG
CATCCTGCGATGCAGATCCGGAACATAATGGTGCAGGGCGCTGACTTCCGCGTTTCCAGACTTTACGAAA
CACGGAAACCGAAGACCATTCATGTTGTTGCTCAGGTCGCAGACGTTTTGCAGCAGCAGTCGCTTCACGT
TCGCTCGCGTATCGGTGATTCATTCTGCTAACCAGTAAGGCAACCCCGCCAGCCTAGCCGGGTCCTCAAC
GACAGGAGCACGATCATGCGCACCCGTGGGGCCGCCATGCCGGCGATAATGGCCTGCTTCTCGCCGAAAC
GTTTGGTGGCGGGACCAGTGACGAAGGCTTGAGCGAGGGCGTGCAAGATTCCGAATACCGCAAGCGACAG
GCCGATCATCGTCGCGCTCCAGCGAAAGCGGTCCTCGCCGAAAATGACCCAGAGCGCTGCCGGCACCTGT
CCTACGAGTTGCATGATAAAGAAGACAGTCATAAGTGCGGCGACGATAGTCATGCCCCGCGCCCACCGGA
AGGAGCTGACTGGGTTGAAGGCTCTCAAGGGCATCGGTCGAGATCCCGGTGCCTAATGAGTGAGCTAACT
TACATTAATTGCGTTGCGCTCACTGCCCGCTTTCCAGTCGGGAAACCTGTCGTGCCAGCTGCATTAATGA
ATCGGCCAACGCGCGGGGAGAGGCGGTTTGCGTATTGGGCGCCAGGGTGGTTTTTCTTTTCACCAGTGAG
ACGGGCAACAGCTGATTGCCCTTCACCGCCTGGCCCTGAGAGAGTTGCAGCAAGCGGTCCACGCTGGTTT
GCCCCAGCAGGCGAAAATCCTGTTTGATGGTGGTTAACGGCGGGATATAACATGAGCTGTCTTCGGTATC
GTCGTATCCCACTACCGAGATGTCCGCACCAACGCGCAGCCCGGACTCGGTAATGGCGCGCATTGCGCCC
AGCGCCATCTGATCGTTGGCAACCAGCATCGCAGTGGGAACGATGCCCTCATTCAGCATTTGCATGGTTT
GTTGAAAACCGGACATGGCACTCCAGTCGCCTTCCCGTTCCGCTATCGGCTGAATTTGATTGCGAGTGAG
ATATTTATGCCAGCCAGCCAGACGCAGACGCGCCGAGACAGAACTTAATGGGCCCGCTAACAGCGCGATT
TGCTGGTGACCCAATGCGACCAGATGCTCCACGCCCAGTCGCGTACCGTCTTCATGGGAGAAAATAATAC
TGTTGATGGGTGTCTGGTCAGAGACATCAAGAAATAACGCCGGAACATTAGTGCAGGCAGCTTCCACAGC
AATGGCATCCTGGTCATCCAGCGGATAGTTAATGATCAGCCCACTGACGCGTTGCGCGAGAAGATTGTGC
ACCGCCGCTTTACAGGCTTCGACGCCGCTTCGTTCTACCATCGACACCACCACGCTGGCACCCAGTTGAT
CGGCGCGAGATTTAATCGCCGCGACAATTTGCGACGGCGCGTGCAGGGCCAGACTGGAGGTGGCAACGCC
AATCAGCAACGACTGTTTGCCCGCCAGTTGTTGTGCCACGCGGTTGGGAATGTAATTCAGCTCCGCCATC
GCCGCTTCCACTTTTTCCCGCGTTTTCGCAGAAACGTGGCTGGCCTGGTTCACCACGCGGGAAACGGTCT
GATAAGAGACACCGGCATACTCTGCGACATCGTATAACGTTACTGGTTTCACATTCACCACCCTGAATTG
ACTCTCTTCCGGGCGCTATCATGCCATACCGCGAAAGGTTTTGCGCCATTCGATGGTGTCCGGGATCTCG
ACGCTCTCCCTTATGCGACTCCTGCATTAGGAAGCAGCCCAGTAGTAGGTTGAGGCCGTTGAGCACCGCC
GCCGCAAGGAATGGTGCATGCAAGGAGATGGCGCCCAACAGTCCCCCGGCCACGGGGCCTGCCACCATAC
CCACGCCGAAACAAGCGCTCATGAGCCCGAAGTGGCGAGCCCGATCTTCCCCATCGGTGATGTCGGCGAT
ATAGGCGCCAGCAACCGCACCTGTGGCGCCGGTGATGCCGGCCACGATGCGTCCGGCGTAGAGGATCGAG
ATCGATCTCGATCCCGCGAAATTAATACGACTCACTATAGGGAAATTGTGAGCGGATAACAATTCCCCTC
TAGAAATAATTTTGTTTAACTTTAAGAAGGAGATATACATATGGGTCACCACCACCACCACCACCACCAC
CACCACGGTAGCCTGCAAGATTCGGAAGTCAACCAAGAAGCAAAGCCGGAAGTCAAGCCGGAAGTGAAAC
CGGAAACCCATATTAACCTGAAAGTTAGTGACGGCAGCTCTGAAATTTTCTTTAAGATCAAAAAGACCAC
GCCGCTGCGTCGCCTGATGGAAGCGTTTGCCAAACGTCAGGGCAAGGAAATGGATAGCCTGCGTTTCCTG
TATGACGGTATTCGCATCCAGGCAGATCAAGCGCCGGAAGACCTGGACATGGAAGACAACGACATCATTG
AAGCCCACCGTGAACAGATTGGCGGCTCTAACCCGTACCAGCGCGGACCGAACCCGACCCGTTCTGCGTT
AACCGCTGATGGTCCGTTTTCCGTGGCTACCTACACCGTTTCTCGTCTGTCCGTTTCCGGTTTTGGTGGT
GGTGTTATCTACTATCCGACTGGTACCTCTCTGACCTTCGGCGGTATCGCGATGTCCCCGGGTTACACCG
CTGATGCTTCCTCTCTGGCGTGGCTGGGTCGTCGCCTGGCGAGCCACGGTTTTGTTGTTCTGGTTATCAA
CACGAACTCTCGTTTCGACGGCCCGGACTCCCGTGCCTCGCAACTGTCTGCTGCGCTGAACTACCTGCGT
ACGTCGGATCCTTCAGCGGTCCGTGCACGCCTGGATGCCAATCGTCTGGCTGTGGCGGGTCACAGCATGG
GCGGTGGCGCAACCCTGCGTATTGCTGAACAGAACCCGTCCCTGAAAGCTGCAATTCCACTGACTCCGTG
GCATACCCAGAAAACGTTCAACACCAGTGTTCCGGTACTGATCGTAGGCGCAGAAGCGGACACCGTAGCA
CCGGTTTCCCAGCACGCAATCCCGTTCTACCAGAACCTGCCGAGCACCACTCCAAAAGTATACGTTGAAC
TGTGCAACGCCTCGCACATTGCTCCGAACTCGAACAACGCTGCGATTAGCGTGTACACCATCTCCTGGAT
GAAACTGTGGGTTGATAACGATACCCGTTATCGCCAATTCCTGTGTAACGTGAACGATCCGGCTCTCTGC
GATTTTCGTACCAACAACCGTCATTGCCAA
